Addgene plasmid #35291: pBbA6k-RFP
Depositing lab: Jay Keasling. Depositing organization: University of California, Berkeley. Publication: BglBrick vectors and datasheets: A synthetic biology platform for gene expression. Lee TS, Krupa RA, Zhang F, Hajimorad M, Holtz WJ, Prasad N, Lee SK, Keasling JD. J Biol Eng. 2011 Sep 20;5:12. 10.1186/1754-1611-5-12 PubMed 21933410.
Backbone
  Vector backbone: pBb
  Backbone size w/o insert (bp): 3631
  Vector type: Bacterial Expression, Synthetic Biology
Growth in bacteria
  Bacterial resistance: Kanamycin, 50 μg/mL
  Growth temperature: 37°C
  Growth strain: DH5alpha
  Copy number: Low Copy
Gene/Insert
  Gene/Insert name: RFP (alt name: JBEI Part ID: JPUB_000057)
  Species: Synthetic
  Insert size (bp): 678
  Promoter: LlacO-1
  Cloning method: Restriction Enzyme
  Sequencing primers: 5′ jkRFP-R (gctttggaaccgtactggaa); 3′ jkRFP-F (tggtcactacgacgctgaag)
Terms and licenses: Academic/Nonprofit Terms; Industry Terms: Not Available to Industry
Depositor comments: JBEI Part ID: JPUB_000057; Origin: p15A
How to cite: pBbA6k-RFP was a gift from Jay Keasling (Addgene plasmid # 35291 ; http://n2t.net/addgene:35291 ; RRID:Addgene_35291)
