[The description below was written by a language model from this plasmid's Addgene catalogue record and pLannotate feature annotations shown in this document.]
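Description:
pBbA6k-RFP is a bacterial expression plasmid from the BglBrick (pBb) vector series, a modular synthetic-biology platform in which origin, promoter and resistance marker are combined in a standardized layout to allow systematic comparison of gene expression in E. coli. This member carries the p15A origin of replication, catalogued as low copy, which is compatible with ColE1-type plasmids in the same cell. It is selected with kanamycin through the neo (nptII) aminoglycoside phosphotransferase gene, which is followed by a lambda t0 terminator. The full depositor sequence is 4,309 bp, consistent with a 3,631 bp backbone plus a 678 bp insert.

The payload is mRFP1, a monomeric red fluorescent derivative of DsRed, placed under the LlacO-1 promoter. The annotation shows this as two lac operator sites adjoining a fragment scored as PLtetO-1, which fits a phage lambda PL-derived promoter core in which lac operators provide the regulation. A divergently oriented lacI gene with its own promoter supplies the lac repressor from the plasmid itself, so expression is held off until relieved by IPTG or lactose, without depending on the host genotype for repression. Transcription of the reporter ends at tandem rrnB T1 and T7Te terminators, insulating the cassette from the adjacent origin. Short matches to a tetracycline resistance gene, an RSF origin and the Tn5 transposase are only fragments, most likely leftovers of the source DNA rather than functional parts. The plasmid serves as a reporter for characterizing this promoter, origin and marker combination, and the RFP gene can be exchanged by restriction cloning for a gene of interest.
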