Features (pLannotate 1.2.2; 15 found; start..end, strand, type, name):
     15..36      -  protein_bind   CAP binding site: CAP binding activates transcription in the presence of cAMP. E. coli catabolite activator protein
     49..1131    -  CDS            lacI: lac repressor; lacI; The lac repressor binds to the lac operator to inhibit transcription in E. coli. This inhibition can be relieved by adding lactose or isopropyl-β-D-thiogalactopyranoside (IPTG).
   1132..1209    -  promoter       lacI promoter: lacI
   1217..1496    -  CDS            TcR (fragment): tetracycline efflux protein; tet; confers resistance to tetracycline
   1502..1518    +  protein_bind   lac operator: The lac repressor binds to the lac operator to inhibit transcription in E. coli. This inhibition can be relieved by adding lactose or isopropyl-β-D-thiogalactopyranoside (IPTG). lac repressor encoded by lacI
   1525..1541    +  protein_bind   lac operator: The lac repressor binds to the lac operator to inhibit transcription in E. coli. This inhibition can be relieved by adding lactose or isopropyl-β-D-thiogalactopyranoside (IPTG). lac repressor encoded by lacI
   1541..1573    +  promoter       PLtetO-1 promoter (fragment): modified phage lambda PL promoter with tet operator sites (Lutz and Bujard, 1997)
   1609..2286    +  CDS            mRFP1: monomeric derivative of DsRed (Campbell et al., 2002)
   2319..2390    +  terminator     rrnB T1 terminator: transcription terminator T1 from the E. coli rrnB gene
   2406..2433    +  terminator     T7Te terminator: phage T7 early transcription terminator
   2452..2507    -  rep_origin     RSF ori (fragment): Plasmids containing the RSF 1030 origin of replication can be propagated in E. coli cells that contain additional plasmids with compatible origins.
   2595..3140    -  rep_origin     p15A ori: Plasmids containing the medium-copy-number p15A origin of replication can be propagated in E. coli cells that contain a second plasmid with the ColE1 origin.
   3254..3348    -  terminator     lambda t0 terminator: transcription terminator from phage lambda
   3382..4173    -  CDS            neo: KKA2_KLEPN - Also known as kan, nptII. Experimental evidence at protein level: Swiss-Prot protein existence level 1. Resistance to kanamycin, neomycin, paromomycin, ribostamycin, butirosin and gentamicin B. From Klebsiella pneumoniae.
   4205..4309    -  CDS            tnpA (fragment): TN5P_ECOLX - Also known as tnp. Experimental evidence at protein level: Swiss-Prot protein existence level 1. Mediates transposition of transposon Tn5 by a 'cut and paste' mechanism. First, the monomeric transposase binds the 19 bp inverted DNA repeats flanking the transposon. Then, dimerization of the DNA- bound transposase creates a synaptic DNA complex. After nicking of the first DNA strand, excision of the transposon proceeds through a series of intermediates. The transposase then mediates the insertion of the transposon at a new site by strand transfer. The activity of the wild- type tran
>Addgene plasmid #35291 | pBbA6k-RFP | depositor full sequence | sequence record 42958 | pBbA6k-RFP sequence 4309 bps
GACGTCGGTGCCTAATGAGTGAGCTAACTTACATTAATTGCGTTGCGCTCACTGCCCGCTTTCCAGTCGG
GAAACCTGTCGTGCCAGCTGCATTAATGAATCGGCCAACGCGCGGGGAGAGGCGGTTTGCGTATTGGGCG
CCAGGGTGGTTTTTCTTTTCACCAGTGAGACGGGCAACAGCTGATTGCCCTTCACCGCCTGGCCCTGAGA
GAGTTGCAGCAAGCGGTCCACGCTGGTTTGCCCCAGCAGGCGAAAATCCTGTTTGATGGTGGTTAACGGC
GGGATATAACATGAGCTGTCTTCGGTATCGTCGTATCCCACTACCGAGATGTCCGCACCAACGCGCAGCC
CGGACTCGGTAATGGCGCGCATTGCGCCCAGCGCCATCTGATCGTTGGCAACCAGCATCGCAGTGGGAAC
GATGCCCTCATTCAGCATTTGCATGGTTTGTTGAAAACCGGACATGGCACTCCAGTCGCCTTCCCGTTCC
GCTATCGGCTGAATTTGATTGCGAGTGAGATATTTATGCCAGCCAGCCAGACGCAGACGCGCCGAGACAG
AACTTAATGGGCCCGCTAACAGCGCGATTTGCTGGTGACCCAATGCGACCAGATGCTCCACGCCCAGTCG
CGTACCGTCTTCATGGGAGAAAATAATACTGTTGATGGGTGTCTGGTCAGAGACATCAAGAAATAACGCC
GGAACATTAGTGCAGGCAGCTTCCACAGCAATGGCATCCTGGTCATCCAGCGGATAGTTAATGATCAGCC
CACTGACGCGTTGCGCGAGAAGATTGTGCACCGCCGCTTTACAGGCTTCGACGCCGCTTCGTTCTACCAT
CGACACCACCACGCTGGCACCCAGTTGATCGGCGCGAGATTTAATCGCCGCGACAATTTGCGACGGCGCG
TGCAGGGCCAGACTGGAGGTGGCAACGCCAATCAGCAACGACTGTTTGCCCGCCAGTTGTTGTGCCACGC
GGTTGGGAATGTAATTCAGCTCCGCCATCGCCGCTTCCACTTTTTCCCGCGTTTTCGCAGAAACGTGGCT
GGCCTGGTTCACCACGCGGGAAACGGTCTGATAAGAGACACCGGCATACTCTGCGACATCGTATAACGTT
ACTGGTTTCACATTCACCACCCTGAATTGACTCTCTTCCGGGCGCTATCATGCCATACCGCGAAAGGTTT
TGCGCCATTCGATGGTGTCCGGGATCTCGACGCTCTCCCTTATGCGACTCCTGCATTAGGAAGCAGCCCA
GTAGTAGGTTGAGGCCGTTGAGCACCGCCGCCGCAAGGAATGGTGCATGCAAGGAGATGGCGCCCAACAG
TCCCCCGGCCACGGGGCCTGCCACCATACCCACGCCGAAACAAGCGCTCATGAGCCCGAAGTGGCGAGCC
CGATCTTCCCCATCGGTGATGTCGGCGATATAGGCGCCAGCAACCGCACCTGTGGCGCCGGTGATGCCGG
CCACGATGCGTCCGGCGTAGAGGATCGAGAATTGTGAGCGGATAACAATTGACATTGTGAGCGGATAACA
AGATACTGAGCACATCAGCAGGACGCACTGACCGAATTCAAAAGATCTTTTAAGAAGGAGATATACATAT
GGCGAGTAGCGAAGACGTTATCAAAGAGTTCATGCGTTTCAAAGTTCGTATGGAAGGTTCCGTTAACGGT
CACGAGTTCGAAATCGAAGGTGAAGGTGAAGGTCGTCCGTACGAAGGTACCCAGACCGCTAAACTGAAAG
TTACCAAAGGTGGTCCGCTGCCGTTCGCTTGGGACATCCTGTCCCCGCAGTTCCAGTACGGTTCCAAAGC
TTACGTTAAACACCCGGCTGACATCCCGGACTACCTGAAACTGTCCTTCCCGGAAGGTTTCAAATGGGAA
CGTGTTATGAACTTCGAAGACGGTGGTGTTGTTACCGTTACCCAGGACTCCTCCCTGCAAGACGGTGAGT
TCATCTACAAAGTTAAACTGCGTGGTACCAACTTCCCGTCCGACGGTCCGGTTATGCAGAAAAAAACCAT
GGGTTGGGAAGCTTCCACCGAACGTATGTACCCGGAAGACGGTGCTCTGAAAGGTGAAATCAAAATGCGT
CTGAAACTGAAAGACGGTGGTCACTACGACGCTGAAGTTAAAACCACCTACATGGCTAAAAAACCGGTTC
AGCTGCCGGGTGCTTACAAAACCGACATCAAACTGGACATCACCTCCCACAACGAAGACTACACCATCGT
TGAACAGTACGAACGTGCTGAAGGTCGTCACTCCACCGGTGCTTAAGGATCCAAACTCGAGTAAGGATCT
CCAGGCATCAAATAAAACGAAAGGCTCAGTCGAAAGACTGGGCCTTTCGTTTTATCTGTTGTTTGTCGGT
GAACGCTCTCTACTAGAGTCACACTGGCTCACCTTCGGGTGGGCCTTTCTGCGTTTATACCTAGGGATAT
ATTCCGCTTCCTCGCTCACTGACTCGCTACGCTCGGTCGTTCGACTGCGGCGAGCGGAAATGGCTTACGA
ACGGGGCGGAGATTTCCTGGAAGATGCCAGGAAGATACTTAACAGGGAAGTGAGAGGGCCGCGGCAAAGC
CGTTTTTCCATAGGCTCCGCCCCCCTGACAAGCATCACGAAATCTGACGCTCAAATCAGTGGTGGCGAAA
CCCGACAGGACTATAAAGATACCAGGCGTTTCCCCCTGGCGGCTCCCTCGTGCGCTCTCCTGTTCCTGCC
TTTCGGTTTACCGGTGTCATTCCGCTGTTATGGCCGCGTTTGTCTCATTCCACGCCTGACACTCAGTTCC
GGGTAGGCAGTTCGCTCCAAGCTGGACTGTATGCACGAACCCCCCGTTCAGTCCGACCGCTGCGCCTTAT
CCGGTAACTATCGTCTTGAGTCCAACCCGGAAAGACATGCAAAAGCACCACTGGCAGCAGCCACTGGTAA
TTGATTTAGAGGAGTTAGTCTTGAAGTCATGCGCCGGTTAAGGCTAAACTGAAAGGACAAGTTTTGGTGA
CTGCGCTCCTCCAAGCCAGTTACCTCGGTTCAAAGAGTTGGTAGCTCAGAGAACCTTCGAAAAACCGCCC
TGCAAGGCGGTTTTTTCGTTTTCAGAGCAAGAGATTACGCGCAGACCAAAACGATCTCAAGAAGATCATC
TTATTAATCAGATAAAATATTTCTAGATTTCAGTGCAATTTATCTCTTCAAATGTAGCACCTGAAGTCAG
CCCCATACGATATAAGTTGTTACTAGTGCTTGGATTCTCACCAATAAAAAACGCCCGGCGGCAACCGAGC
GTTCTGAACAAATCCAGATGGAGTTCTGAGGTCATTACTGGATCTATCAACAGGAGTCCAAGCGAGCTCT
CGAACCCCAGAGTCCCGCTCAGAAGAACTCGTCAAGAAGGCGATAGAAGGCGATGCGCTGCGAATCGGGA
GCGGCGATACCGTAAAGCACGAGGAAGCGGTCAGCCCATTCGCCGCCAAGCTCTTCAGCAATATCACGGG
TAGCCAACGCTATGTCCTGATAGCGGTCCGCCACACCCAGCCGGCCACAGTCGATGAATCCAGAAAAGCG
GCCATTTTCCACCATGATATTCGGCAAGCAGGCATCGCCATGGGTCACGACGAGATCCTCGCCGTCGGGC
ATGCGCGCCTTGAGCCTGGCGAACAGTTCGGCTGGCGCGAGCCCCTGATGCTCTTCGTCCAGATCATCCT
GATCGACAAGACCGGCTTCCATCCGAGTACGTGCTCGCTCGATGCGATGTTTCGCTTGGTGGTCGAATGG
GCAGGTAGCCGGATCAAGCGTATGCAGCCGCCGCATTGCATCAGCCATGATGGATACTTTCTCGGCAGGA
GCAAGGTGAGATGACAGGAGATCCTGCCCCGGCACTTCGCCCAATAGCAGCCAGTCCCTTCCCGCTTCAG
TGACAACGTCGAGCACAGCTGCGCAAGGAACGCCCGTCGTGGCCAGCCACGATAGCCGCGCTGCCTCGTC
CTGCAGTTCATTCAGGGCACCGGACAGGTCGGTCTTGACAAAAAGAACCGGGCGCCCCTGCGCTGACAGC
CGGAACACGGCGGCATCAGAGCAGCCGATTGTCTGTTGTGCCCAGTCATAGCCGAATAGCCTCTCCACCC
AAGCGGCCGGAGAACCTGCGTGCAATCCATCTTGTTCAATCATGCGAAACGATCCTCATCCTGTCTCTTG
ATCAGATCATGATCCCCTGCGCCATCAGATCCTTGGCGGCAAGAAAGCCATCCAGTTTACTTTGCAGGGC
TTCCCAACCTTACCAGAGGGCGCCCCAGCTGGCAATTCC
