>Addgene plasmid #35291 | pBbA6k-RFP | addgene partial sequence | sequence record 43548 | jkRFP-F 5'-tggtcactacgacgctgaag-3'
CTGCCGGGTGCTTACAAAACCGACATCAAACTGGACATCACCTCCCACAACGAAGACTACACCATCGTTG
AACAGTACGAACGTGCTGAAGGTCGTCACTCCACCGGTGCTTAAGGATCCAAACTCGAGTAAGGATCTCC
AGGCATCAAATAAAACGAAAGGCTCAGTCGAAAGACTGGGCCTTTCGTTTTATCTGTTGTTTGTCGGTGA
ACGCTCTCTACTAGAGTCACACTGGCTCACCTTCGGGTGGGCCTTTCTGCGTTTATACCTAGGGATATAT
TCCGCTTCCTCGCTCACTGACTCGCTACGCTCGGTCGTTCGACTGCGGCGAGCGGAAATGGCTTACGAAC
GGGGCGGAGATTTCCTGGAAGATGCCAGGAAGATACTTAACAGGGAAGTGAGAGGGCCGCGGCAAAGCCG
TTTTTCCATAGGCTCCGCCCCCCTGACAAGCATCACGAAATCTGACGCTCAAATCAGTGGTGGCGAAACC
CGACAGGACTATAAAGATACCAGGCGTTTCCCCCTGGCGGCTCCCTCGTGCGCTCTCCTGTTCCTGCCTT
TCGGTTTACCGGTGTCATTCCGCTGTTATGGCCGCGTTTGTCTCATTCCACGCCTGACACTCAGTTCCGG
GTAGGCAGTTCGCTCCAAGCTGGACTGTATGCACGAACCCCCCGTTCAGTCCGACCGCTGCGCCTTATCC
GGTAACTATCGTCTTGAGTCCAACCCGGAAAGACATGCAAAAGCACCACTGGCAGCAGCCACTGGTAATT
GATTTAGAGGAGTTAGTCTTGAAGTCATGCGCCGGTTA
