>Addgene plasmid #35291 | pBbA6k-RFP | addgene partial sequence | sequence record 43549 | jkRFP-R 5'-gctttggaaccgtactggaa-3'
CAGCGGACCACCTTTGGTAACTTTCAGTTTAGCGGTCTGGGTACCTTCGTACGGACGACCTTCACCTTCA
CCTTCGATTTCGAACTCGTGACCGTTAACGGAACCTTCCATACGAACTTTGAAACGCATGAACTCTTTGA
TAACGTCTTCGCTACTCGCCATATGTATATCTCCTTCTTAAAAGATCTTTTGAATTCGGTCAGTGCGTCC
TGCTGATGTGCTCAGTATCTTGTTATCCGCTCACAATGTCAATTGTTATCCGCTCACAATTCTCGATCCT
CTACGCCGGACGCATCGTGGCCGGCATCACCGGCGCCACAGGTGCGGTTGCTGGCGCCTATATCGCCGAC
ATCACCGATGGGGAAGATCGGGCTCGCCACTTCGGGCTCATGAGCGCTTGTTTCGGCGTGGGTATGGTGG
CAGGCCCCGTGGCCGGGGGACTGTTGGGCGCCATCTCCTTGCATGCACCATTCCTTGCGGCGGCGGTGCT
CAACGGCCTCAACCTACTACTGGGCTGCTTCCTAATGCAGGAGTCGCATAAGGGAGAGCGTCGAGATCCC
GGACACCATCGAATGGC
